Addgene plasmid #222597: pENTR221-Illusia(Y795F)
Purpose: Gateway entry vector with a phospho-mutant (Y795F) variant of the Illusia FRET reporter for integrin phosphorylation
Depositing lab: Johanna Ivaska. Depositing organization: Turku Bioscience Centre. Publication: Dynamic regulation of integrin beta1 phosphorylation supports invasion of breast cancer cells. Conway JRW, Joshi O, Kaivola J, Follain G, Gounis M, Kuhl D, Ivaska J. Nat Cell Biol. 2025 May 26. doi: 10.1038/s41556-025-01663-4. PubMed 40419795.
Backbone
  Vector backbone: pDONR221
  Backbone manufacturer: Thermo Fisher Scientific Inc.
  Backbone size w/o insert (bp): 2546
  Total vector size (bp): 4845
  Vector type: Gateway entry vector
Growth in bacteria
  Bacterial resistance: Kanamycin, 50 μg/mL
  Growth temperature: 37°C
  Growth strain: DH5alpha
  Copy number: High Copy
Gene/Insert
  Gene/Insert name: Illusia(Y795F)
  Species: Synthetic
  Insert size (bp): 2274
  Mutation: Mutation in the NPxY(795) site equivolent to Y795F in full-length integrin beta1 (ITGB1)
  Promoter: none
  Cloning method: Gateway Cloning
  Sequencing primers: 5′ attL1_F; 3′ m13_R
Terms and licenses: Academic/Nonprofit Terms; Industry Terms
How to cite: pENTR221-Illusia(Y795F) was a gift from Johanna Ivaska (Addgene plasmid # 222597 ; http://n2t.net/addgene:222597 ; RRID:Addgene_222597)
