[The description below was written by a language model from this plasmid's Addgene catalogue record and pLannotate feature annotations shown in this document.]
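Description:
pENTR221-Illusia(Y795F) is a Gateway entry clone built by recombining a synthetic biosensor coding sequence into the pDONR221 backbone, giving a plasmid of about 4.8 kb. It is maintained in E. coli at high copy from a ColE1/pUC-type origin and selected with kanamycin through an aminoglycoside phosphotransferase gene. rrnB T1 and T2 terminators sit upstream of the cloning region to insulate it from read-through transcription. A T7 promoter lies just outside attL2 and points back toward the insert in the antisense direction. Short annotated matches to an RSF origin, lacI and lacZα are only fragments and are unlikely to be functional.

The roughly 2.3 kb insert is flanked by attL1 and attL2 and has no promoter of its own, so it must be moved by an LR reaction into a destination vector that supplies the expression elements. The annotated open reading frame begins with a short fragment of the Lyn kinase, an N-terminal segment of the type commonly used as a membrane-targeting motif. This is followed by the yellow fluorescent protein YPet and then a fragment of human DOK1, an adaptor known to bind integrin beta tails. An unannotated stretch of several hundred bases comes next, and the frame ends with the cyan protein mTurquoise2. The unannotated region presumably carries linker and integrin beta1-derived sequence containing the NPxY site, although the feature table does not label it. YPet and mTurquoise2 form the FRET pair of the Illusia reporter for integrin phosphorylation. In this variant the tyrosine equivalent to Y795 of full-length ITGB1 is changed to phenylalanine, which removes that phosphorylation site. This makes the construct suited to use as a phospho-deficient comparison for the reporter.
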