Features (pLannotate 1.2.2; 14 found; start..end, strand, type, name):
      4..76      +  rep_origin     RSF ori (fragment): Plasmids containing the RSF 1030 origin of replication can be propagated in E. coli cells that contain additional plasmids with compatible origins.
     78..170     +  CDS            lacI (fragment): lac repressor; lacI; The lac repressor binds to the lac operator to inhibit transcription in E. coli. This inhibition can be relieved by adding lactose or isopropyl-β-D-thiogalactopyranoside (IPTG).
    225..252     -  terminator     rrnB T2 terminator: transcription terminator T2 from the E. coli rrnB gene
    384..427     +  terminator     rrnB T1 terminator: Escherichia coli rrnB; transcription terminator T1 from the E. coli rrnB gene
    474..510     -  CDS            lacZα (fragment): LacZα fragment of β-galactosidase; lacZ fragment
    526..625     +  protein_bind   attL1: mutant version of attL; recombination site for the Gateway® LR reaction LR Clonase™
    641..700     +  CDS            Lyn (fragment): LYN_MOUSE - Experimental evidence at protein level: Swiss-Prot protein existence level 1. Non-receptor tyrosine-protein kinase that transmits signals from cell surface receptors and plays an important role in the regulation of innate and adaptive immune responses, hematopoiesis, responses to growth factors and cytokines, integrin signaling, but also responses to DNA damage and genotoxic agents. Functions primarily as negative regulator, but can also function as activator, depending on the context. Required for the initiation of the B-cell response, but also for its down-regulation and terminat
    701..1414    +  CDS            YPet: YPet is a basic (constitutively fluorescent) yellow fluorescent protein published in 2005, derived from Aequorea victoria. It has moderate acid sensitivity.
   1403..1741    +  CDS            DOK1 (fragment): DOK1_HUMAN - Experimental evidence at protein level: Swiss-Prot protein existence level 1. DOK proteins are enzymatically inert adaptor or scaffolding proteins. They provide a docking platform for the assembly of multimolecular signaling complexes. DOK1 appears to be a negative regulator of the insulin signaling pathway. Modulates integrin activation by competing with talin for the same binding site on ITGB3. From Homo sapiens (Human).
   2198..2917    +  CDS            mTurquoise2: enhanced monomeric variant of CFP (Goedhart et al., 2012) mammalian codon-optimized
   2927..3026    -  protein_bind   attL2: mutant version of attL; recombination site for the Gateway® LR reaction LR Clonase™
   3044..3062    -  promoter       T7 promoter: promoter for bacteriophage T7 RNA polymerase
   3196..4005    +  CDS            KanR: aminoglycoside phosphotransferase; aph(3')-Ia; confers resistance to kanamycin in bacteria or G418 (Geneticin®) in eukaryotes
   4152..4740    +  rep_origin     ori: high-copy-number ColE1/pMB1/pBR322/pUC origin of replication
>Addgene plasmid #222597 | pENTR221-Illusia(Y795F) | addgene full sequence | sequence record 450086 | Addgene NGS Result
GCCTTTGAGTGAGCTGATACCGCTCGCCGCAGCCGAACGACCGAGCGCAGCGAGTCAGTGAGCGAGGAAG
CGGAAGAGCGCCCAATACGCAAACCGCCTCTCCCCGCGCGTTGGCCGATTCATTAATGCAGCTGGCACGA
CAGGTTTCCCGACTGGAAAGCGGGCAGTGAGCGCAACGCAATTAATACGCGTACCGCTAGCCAGGAAGAG
TTTGTAGAAACGCAAAAAGGCCATCCGTCAGGATGGCCTTCTGCTTAGTTTGATGCCTGGCAGTTTATGG
CGGGCGTCCTGCCCGCCACCCTCCGGGCCGTTGCTTCACAACGTTCAAATCCGCTCCCGGCGGATTTGTC
CTACTCAGGAGAGCGTTCACCGACAAACAACAGATAAAACGAAAGGCCCAGTCTTCCGACTGAGCCTTTC
GTTTTATTTGATGCCTGGCAGTTCCCTACTCTCGCGTTAACGCTAGCATGGATGTTTTCCCAGTCACGAC
GTTGTAAAACGACGGCCAGTCTTAAGCTCGGGCCCCAAATAATGATTTTATTTTGACTGATAGTGACCTG
TTCGTTGCAACAAATTGATGAGCAATGCTTTTTTATAATGCCAACTTTGTACAAAAAAGCAGGCTAGCGT
CGACGCCACCATGGGCTGCATCAAGAGCAAGCGCAAGGACAACCTGAACGACGACGGCGTGGACTCTAGA
ATGGTGAGCAAGGGCGAGGAGCTGTTCACCGGGGTGGTGCCCATCCTGGTCGAGCTGGACGGCGACGTAA
ACGGCCACAAGTTCAGCGTGTCCGGCGAGGGCGAGGGCGATGCCACCTACGGCAAGCTGACCCTGAAGCT
TCTATGCACCACCGGCAAGCTGCCCGTGCCCTGGCCCACCCTCGTGACCACCCTGGGCTACGGCCTGCAG
TGCTTCGCCCGCTACCCCGACCACATGAAGCAGCACGACTTCTTCAAGTCCGCCATGCCCGAAGGCTACG
TCCAGGAGCGCACCATCTTCTTCAAGGACGACGGCAACTACAAGACCCGCGCCGAGGTGAAGTTCGAGGG
CGACACCCTGGTGAACCGCATCGAGCTGAAGGGCATCGACTTCAAGGAGGACGGCAACATCCTGGGGCAC
AAGCTGGAGTACAACTACAACAGCCACAACGTCTATATCACCGCCGACAAGCAGAAGAACGGCATCAAGG
CCAACTTCAAGATCCGCCACAACATCGAGGACGGCGGCGTGCAGCTCGCCGACCACTACCAGCAGAACAC
CCCCATCGGCGACGGCCCCGTGCTGCTGCCCGACAACCACTACCTGAGCTACCAGTCCGCCCTGTTCAAA
GACCCCAACGAGAAGCGCGATCACATGGTCCTGCTGGAGTTCCTGACCGCCGCCGGGATCACTGAGGGCA
TGAACGAGCTGTACCTCGAGGAAGGTTCCCAATTCTGGGTAACGGTGCAGAGGACTGAGGCCGCCGAGCG
CTGTGGCCTGCATGGCTCCTACGTGCTGAGGGTGGAGGCTGAAAGGCTGACTCTCCTGACCGTGGGGGCC
CAGAGTCAGATACTGGAGCCACTCCTGTCCTGGCCCTACACTCTGTTGCGTCGCTATGGCCGGGACAAGG
TCATGTTCTCTTTCGAGGCCGGCCGCCGCTGCCCCTCAGGCCCTGGAACCTTCACCTTCCAGACGGCACA
GGGAAATGACATCTTCCAGGCAGTTGAGACTGCCATCCACCGGCAGAAGGCCCAGGGAAAGGCCGGAGGT
ACCAGTGCTGGTGGTAGTGCTGGTGGTAGTGCTGGTGGTAGTGCTGGTGGTAGTGCTGGTGGTTCCGGCA
GTGCTGGTGGTAGTGCTGGTGGTAGTACCAGTGCTGGTGGTAGTGCTGGTGGTAGTGCTGGTGGTAGTGC
TGGTGGTAGTGCTGGTGGTTCCGGCAGTGCTGGTGGTAGTGCTGGTGGTAGTACCAGTGCTGGTGGTAGT
GCTGGTGGTAGTGCTGGTGGTAGTGCTGGTGGTAGTGCTGGTGGTTCCGGCAGTGCTGGTGGTAGTGCTG
GTGGTAGTACCAGTGCTGGTGGTAGTGCTGGTGGTAGTGCTGGTGGTAGTGCTGGTGGTAGTGCTGGTGG
TTCCGGAAAAGGAGAGTTTAAGCCGAATGTCGTGACTACAGTAGCCAGTAAGTATATTCCTAATGAAGGT
ACGGACTGGAAAGCCAATGGCGGCCGCATGGTGAGCAAGGGCGAGGAGCTGTTCACCGGGGTGGTGCCCA
TCCTGGTCGAGCTGGACGGCGACGTAAACGGCCACAAGTTCAGCGTGTCCGGCGAGGGCGAGGGCGATGC
CACCTACGGCAAGCTGACCCTGAAGTTCATCTGCACCACCGGCAAGCTGCCCGTGCCCTGGCCCACCCTC
GTGACCACCCTGTCCTGGGGCGTGCAGTGCTTCGCCCGCTACCCCGACCACATGAAGCAGCACGACTTCT
TCAAGTCCGCCATGCCCGAAGGCTACGTCCAGGAGCGCACCATCTTCTTCAAGGACGACGGCAACTACAA
GACCCGCGCCGAGGTGAAGTTCGAGGGCGACACCCTGGTGAACCGCATCGAGCTGAAGGGCATCGACTTC
AAGGAGGACGGCAACATCCTGGGGCACAAGCTGGAGTACAACTACTTTAGCGACAACGTCTATATCACCG
CCGACAAGCAGAAGAACGGCATCAAGGCCAACTTCAAGATCCGCCACAACATCGAGGACGGCGGCGTGCA
GCTCGCCGACCACTACCAGCAGAACACCCCCATCGGCGACGGCCCCGTGCTGCTGCCCGACAACCACTAC
CTGAGCACCCAGTCCAAGCTGAGCAAAGACCCCAACGAGAAGCGCGATCACATGGTCCTGCTGGAGTTCG
TGACCGCCGCCGGGATCACTCTCGGCATGGACGAGCTGTACAAGTAATGAGAATTCACCCAGCTTTCTTG
TACAAAGTTGGCATTATAAGAAAGCATTGCTTATCAATTTGTTGCAACGAACAGGTCACTATCAGTCAAA
ATAAAATCATTATTTGCCATCCAGCTGATATCCCCTATAGTGAGTCGTATTACATGGTCATAGCTGTTTC
CTGGCAGCTCTGGCCCGTGTCTCAAAATCTCTGATGTTACATTGCACAAGATAAAAATATATCATCATGA
ACAATAAAACTGTCTGCTTACATAAACAGTAATACAAGGGGTGTTATGAGCCATATTCAACGGGAAACGT
CGAGGCCGCGATTAAATTCCAACATGGATGCTGATTTATATGGGTATAAATGGGCTCGCGATAATGTCGG
GCAATCAGGTGCGACAATCTATCGCTTGTATGGGAAGCCCGATGCGCCAGAGTTGTTTCTGAAACATGGC
AAAGGTAGCGTTGCCAATGATGTTACAGATGAGATGGTCAGACTAAACTGGCTGACGGAATTTATGCCTC
TTCCGACCATCAAGCATTTTATCCGTACTCCTGATGATGCATGGTTACTCACCACTGCGATCCCCGGAAA
AACAGCATTCCAGGTATTAGAAGAATATCCTGATTCAGGTGAAAATATTGTTGATGCGCTGGCAGTGTTC
CTGCGCCGGTTGCATTCGATTCCTGTTTGTAATTGTCCTTTTAACAGCGATCGCGTATTTCGTCTCGCTC
AGGCGCAATCACGAATGAATAACGGTTTGGTTGATGCGAGTGATTTTGATGACGAGCGTAATGGCTGGCC
TGTTGAACAAGTCTGGAAAGAAATGCATAAACTTTTGCCATTCTCACCGGATTCAGTCGTCACTCATGGT
GATTTCTCACTTGATAACCTTATTTTTGACGAGGGGAAATTAATAGGTTGTATTGATGTTGGACGAGTCG
GAATCGCAGACCGATACCAGGATCTTGCCATCCTATGGAACTGCCTCGGTGAGTTTTCTCCTTCATTACA
GAAACGGCTTTTTCAAAAATATGGTATTGATAATCCTGATATGAATAAATTGCAGTTTCATTTGATGCTC
GATGAGTTTTTCTAATCAGAATTGGTTAATTGGTTGTAACACTGGCAGAGCATTACGCTGACTTGACGGG
ACGGCGCAAGCTCATGACCAAAATCCCTTAACGTGAGTTACGCGTCGTTCCACTGAGCGTCAGACCCCGT
AGAAAAGATCAAAGGATCTTCTTGAGATCCTTTTTTTCTGCGCGTAATCTGCTGCTTGCAAACAAAAAAA
CCACCGCTACCAGCGGTGGTTTGTTTGCCGGATCAAGAGCTACCAACTCTTTTTCCGAAGGTAACTGGCT
TCAGCAGAGCGCAGATACCAAATACTGTTCTTCTAGTGTAGCCGTAGTTAGGCCACCACTTCAAGAACTC
TGTAGCACCGCCTACATACCTCGCTCTGCTAATCCTGTTACCAGTGGCTGCTGCCAGTGGCGATAAGTCG
TGTCTTACCGGGTTGGACTCAAGACGATAGTTACCGGATAAGGCGCAGCGGTCGGGCTGAACGGGGGGTT
CGTGCACACAGCCCAGCTTGGAGCGAACGACCTACACCGAACTGAGATACCTACAGCGTGAGCTATGAGA
AAGCGCCACGCTTCCCGAAGGGAGAAAGGCGGACAGGTATCCGGTAAGCGGCAGGGTCGGAACAGGAGAG
CGCACGAGGGAGCTTCCAGGGGGAAACGCCTGGTATCTTTATAGTCCTGTCGGGTTTCGCCACCTCTGAC
TTGAGCGTCGATTTTTGTGATGCTCGTCAGGGGGGCGGAGCCTATGGAAAAACGCCAGCAACGCGGCCTT
TTTACGGTTCCTGGCCTTTTGCTGGCCTTTTGCTCACATGTTCTTTCCTGCGTTATCCCCTGATTCTGTG
GATAACCGTATTACC
